>Addgene plasmid #1819 | YFP-CD82 | addgene full sequence | sequence record 479054 | Addgene NGS Result
TAGTTATTAATAGTAATCAATTACGGGGTCATTAGTTCATAGCCCATATATGGAGTTCCGCGTTACATAA
CTTACGGTAAATGGCCCGCCTGGCTGACCGCCCAACGACCCCCGCCCATTGACGTCAATAATGACGTATG
TTCCCATAGTAACGCCAATAGGGACTTTCCATTGACGTCAATGGGTGGAGTATTTACGGTAAACTGCCCA
CTTGGCAGTACATCAAGTGTATCATATGCCAAGTACGCCCCCTATTGACGTCAATGACGGTAAATGGCCC
GCCTGGCATTATGCCCAGTACATGACCTTATGGGACTTTCCTACTTGGCAGTACATCTACGTATTAGTCA
TCGCTATTACCATGGTGATGCGGTTTTGGCAGTACATCAATGGGCGTGGATAGCGGTTTGACTCACGGGG
ATTTCCAAGTCTCCACCCCATTGACGTCAATGGGAGTTTGTTTTGGCACCAAAATCAACGGGACTTTCCA
AAATGTCGTAACAACTCCGCCCCATTGACGCAAATGGGCGGTAGGCGTGTACGGTGGGAGGTCTATATAA
GCAGAGCTGGTTTAGTGAACCGTCAGATCCGCTAGCGCTACCGGTCGCCACCATGGTGAGCAAGGGCGAG
GAGCTGTTCACCGGGGTGGTGCCCATCCTGGTCGAGCTGGACGGCGACGTAAACGGCCACAAGTTCAGCG
TGTCCGGCGAGGGCGAGGGCGATGCCACCTACGGCAAGCTGACCCTGAAGTTCATCTGCACCACCGGCAA
GCTGCCCGTGCCCTGGCCCACCCTCGTGACCACCTTCGGCTACGGCCTGCAGTGCTTCGCCCGCTACCCC
GACCACATGAAGCAGCACGACTTCTTCAAGTCCGCCATGCCCGAAGGCTACGTCCAGGAGCGCACCATCT
TCTTCAAGGACGACGGCAACTACAAGACCCGCGCCGAGGTGAAGTTCGAGGGCGACACCCTGGTGAACCG
CATCGAGCTGAAGGGCATCGACTTCAAGGAGGACGGCAACATCCTGGGGCACAAGCTGGAGTACAACTAC
AACAGCCACAACGTCTATATCATGGCCGACAAGCAGAAGAACGGCATCAAGGTGAACTTCAAGATCCGCC
ACAACATCGAGGACGGCAGCGTGCAGCTCGCCGACCACTACCAGCAGAACACCCCCATCGGCGACGGCCC
CGTGCTGCTGCCCGACAACCACTACCTGAGCTACCAGTCCGCCCTGAGCAAAGACCCCAACGAGAAGCGC
GATCACATGGTCCTGCTGGAGTTCGTGACCGCCGCCGGGATCACTCTCGGCATGGACGAGCTGTACAAGT
CCGGACTCAGATCTCGAGCGATGGGCTCAGCCTGTATCAAAGTCACCAAATACTTTCTCTTCCTCTTCAA
CTTGATCTTCTTTATCCTGGGCGCAGTGATCCTGGGCTTCGGGGTGTGGATCCTGGCCGACAAGAGCAGT
TTCATCTCTGTCCTGCAAACCTCCTCCAGCTCGCTTAGGATGTGGGCCTATGTCTTCATCGGCGTGGGGG
CAGTCACTATGCTCATGGGCTTCCTGGGCTGCATCGGCGCCGTCAACGAGGTCCGCTGCCTGCTGGGGCT
GTACTTTGCTTTCCTGCTCCTGATCCTCATTGCCCAGGTGACGGCCGGGGCCCTCTTCTACTTCAACATG
GGCAAGCTGAAGCAGGAGATGGGCGGCATCGTGACTGAGCTCATTCGAGACTACAACAGCAGTCGCGAGG
ACAGCCTGCAGGATGCCTGGGACTACGTGCAGGCTCAGGTGAAGTGCTGCGGCTGGGTCAGCTTCTACAA
CTGGACAGACAACGCTGAGCTCATGAATCGCCCTGAGGTCACCTACCCCTGTTCCTGCGAAGTCAAGGGG
GAAGAGGACAACAGCCTTTCTGTGAGGAAGGGCTTCTGCGAGGCCCCCGGCAACAGGACCCAGAGTGGCA
ACCACCCTGAGGACTGGCCTGTGTACCAGGAGGGCTGCATGGAGAAGGTGCAGGCGTGGCTGCAGGAGAA
CCTGGGCATCATCCTCGGTGTGGGCGTGGGTGTGGCCATCGTCGAGCTCCTGGGGATGGTCCTGTCCATC
TGCTTGTGCCGGCACGTCCATTCCGAAGACTACAGCAAGGTCCCCAAGTACTGAAAGCTTCGAATTCTGC
AGTCGACGGTACCGCGGGCCCGGGATCCACCGGATCTAGATAACTGATCATAATCAGCCATACCACATTT
GTAGAGGTTTTACTTGCTTTAAAAAACCTCCCACACCTCCCCCTGAACCTGAAACATAAAATGAATGCAA
TTGTTGTTGTTAACTTGTTTATTGCAGCTTATAATGGTTACAAATAAAGCAATAGCATCACAAATTTCAC
AAATAAAGCATTTTTTTCACTGCATTCTAGTTGTGGTTTGTCCAAACTCATCAATGTATCTTAAGGCGTA
AATTGTAAGCGTTAATATTTTGTTAAAATTCGCGTTAAATTTTTGTTAAATCAGCTCATTTTTTAACCAA
TAGGCCGAAATCGGCAAAATCCCTTATAAATCAAAAGAATAGACCGAGATAGGGT
[37 nt withheld, positions 2576-2612]
AAAGAACGTGGACTCCAACGTCAAAGG
[49 nt withheld, positions 2640-2688]
T
[91 nt withheld, positions 2690-2780]
G
[124 nt withheld, positions 2782-2905]
CAGGTGGCACTTTTCGGGGAAATGTGCGCGGAACCCCTATTTGTTTATTTTTCTAAATACATTCAAATAT
GTATCCGCTCATGAGACAATAACCCTGATAAATGCTTCAATAATATTGAAAAAGGAAGAGTCCTGAGGCG
GAAAGAACCAGCTGTGGAATGTGTGTCAGTTAGGGTGTGGAAAGTCCCCAGGCTCCCCAGCAGGCAGAAG
TATGCAAAGCATGCATCTCAATTAGTCAGCAACCAGGTGTGGAAAGTCCCCAGGCTCCCCAGCAGGCAGA
AGTATGCAAAGCATGCATCTCAATTAGTCAGCAACCATAGTCCCGCCCCTAACTCCGCCCATCCCGCCCC
TAACTCCGCCCAGTTCCGCCCATTCTCCGCCCCATGGCTGACTAATTTTTTTTATTTATGCAGAGGCCGA
GGCCGCCTCGGCCTCTGAGCTATTCCAGAAGTAGTGAGGAGGCTTTTTTGGAGGCCTAGGCTTTTGCAAA
GATCGATCAAGAGACAGGATGAGGATCGTTTCGCATGATTGAACAAGATGGATTGCACGCAGGTTCTCCG
GCCGCTTGGGTGGAGAGGCTATTCGGCTATGACTGGGCACAACAGACAATCGGCTGCTCTGATGCCGCCG
TGTTCCGGCTGTCAGCGCAGGGGCGCCCGGTTCTTTTTGTCAAGACCGACCTGTCCGGTGCCCTGAATGA
ACTGCAAGACGAGGCAGCGCGGCTATCGTGGCTGGCCACGACGGGCGTTCCTTGCGCAGCTGTGCTCGAC
GTTGTCACTGAAGCGGGAAGGGACTGGCTGCTATTGGGCGAAGTGCCGGGGCAGGATCTCCTGTCATCTC
ACCTTGCTCCTGCCGAGAAAGTATCCATCATGGCTGATGCAATGCGGCGGCTGCATACGCTTGATCCGGC
TACCTGCCCATTCGACCACCAAGCGAAACATCGCATCGAGCGAGCACGTACTCGGATGGAAGCCGGTCTT
GTCGATCAGGATGATCTGGACGAAGAGCATCAGGGGCTCGCGCCAGCCGAACTGTTCGCCAGGCTCAAGG
CGAGCATGCCCGACGGCGAGGATCTCGTCGTGACCCATGGCGATGCCTGCTTGCCGAATATCATGGTGGA
AAATGGCCGCTTTTCTGGATTCATCGACTGTGGCCGGCTGGGTGTGGCGGACCGCTATCAGGACATAGCG
TTGGCTACCCGTGATATTGCTGAAGAGCTTGGCGGCGAATGGGCTGACCGCTTCCTCGTGCTTTACGGTA
TCGCCGCTCCCGATTCGCAGCGCATCGCCTTCTATCGCCTTCTTGACGAGTTCTTCTGAGCGGGACTCTG
GGGTTCGAAATGACCGACCAAGCGACGCCCAACCTGCCATCACGAGATTTCGATTCCACCGCCGCCTTCT
ATGAAAGGTTGGGCTTCGGAATCGTTTTCCGGGACGCCGGCTGGATGATCCTCCAGCGCGGGGATCTCAT
GCTGGAGTTCTTCGCCCACCCTAGGGGGAGGCTAACTGAAACACGGAAGGAGACAATACCGGAAGGAACC
CGCGCTATGACGGCAATAAAAAGACAGAATAAAACGCACGGTGTTGGGTCGTTTGTTCATAAACGCGGGG
TTCGGTCCCAGGGCTGGCACTCTGTCGATACCCCACCGAGACCCCATTGGGGCCAATACGCCCGCGTTTC
TTCCTTTTCCCCACCCCACCCCCCAAGTTCGGGTGAAGGCCCAGGGCTCGCAGCCAACGTCGGGGCGGCA
GGCCCTGCCATAGCCTCAGGTTACTCATATATACTTTAGATTGATTTAAAACTTCATTTTTAATTTAAAA
GGATCTAGGTGAAGATCCTTTTTGATAATCTCATGACCAAAATCCCTTAACGTGAGTTTTCGTTCCACTG
AGCGTCAGACCCCGTAGAAAAGATCAAAGGATCTTCTTGAGATCCTTTTTTTCTGCGCGTAATCTGCTGC
TTGCAAACAAAAAAACCACCGCTACCAGCGGTGGTTTGTTTGCCGGATCAAGAGCTACCAACTCTTTTTC
CGAAGGTAACTGGCTTCAGCAGAGCGCAGATACCAAATACTGTTCTTCTAGTGTAGCCGTAGTTAGGCCA
CCACTTCAAGAACTCTGTAGCACCGCCTACATACCTCGCTCTGCTAATCCTGTTACCAGTGGCTGCTGCC
AGTGGCGATAAGTCGTGTCTTACCGGGTTGGACTCAAGACGATAGTTACCGGATAAGGCGCAGCGGTCGG
GCTGAACGGGGGGTTCGTGCACACAGCCCAGCTTGGAGCGAACGACCTACACCGAACTGAGATACCTACA
GCGTGAGCTATGAGAAAGCGCCACGCTTCCCGAAGGGAGAAAGGCGGACAGGTATCCGGTAAGCGGCAGG
GTCGGAACAGGAGAGCGCACGAGGGAGCTTCCAGGGGGAAACGCCTGGTATCTTTATAGTCCTGTCGGGT
TTCGCCACCTCTGACTTGAGCGTCGATTTTTGTGATGCTCGTCAGGGGGGCGGAGCCTATGGAAAAACGC
CAGCAACGCGGCCTTTTTACGGTTCCTGGCCTTTTGCTGGCCTTTTGCTCACATGTTCTTTCCTGCGTTA
TCCCCTGATTCTGTGGATAACCGTATTACCGCCATGCAT
Features (pLannotate 1.2.2; 16 found; start..end, strand, type, name):
     61..364     +  enhancer       CMV enhancer: human cytomegalovirus immediate early enhancer
    365..568     +  promoter       CMV promoter: human cytomegalovirus (CMV) immediate early promoter
    613..1329    +  CDS            EYFP: EYFP is a basic (constitutively fluorescent) green/yellow fluorescent protein published in 1996, derived from Aequorea victoria. It is reported to be a very rapidly-maturing weak dimer with high acid sensitivity.
   1330..1349    +  misc_feature   MCS (fragment): multiple cloning site
   1351..2151    +  CDS            CD82: CD82_HUMAN - Also known as KAI1, SAR2, ST6, TSPAN27. Experimental evidence at protein level: Swiss-Prot protein existence level 1. Associates with CD4 or CD8 and delivers costimulatory signals for the TCR/CD3 pathway. From Homo sapiens (Human).
   2155..2198    +  misc_feature   MCS (fragment): multiple cloning site
   2215..2299    +  CDS            large T antigen (fragment): large T antigen from SV40 (simian virus 40)
   2322..2443    +  polyA_signal   SV40 poly(A) signal: SV40 polyadenylation signal
   2477..2905    -  rep_origin     f1 ori (sequence partly withheld): f1 bacteriophage origin of replication; arrow indicates direction of (+) strand synthesis
   2932..3036    +  promoter       AmpR promoter: bla
   3038..3395    +  promoter       SV40 promoter: SV40 enhancer and early promoter
   3430..4224    +  CDS            NeoR/KanR: aminoglycoside phosphotransferase from Tn5; aph(3')-II (or nptII); confers resistance to neomycin, kanamycin, and G418 (Geneticin®)
   4245..4397    +  CDS            ble (fragment): BLE_KLEPN - Experimental evidence at protein level: Swiss-Prot protein existence level 1. Binding protein with a strong affinity to the bleomycin family of antibiotics. Binds to CL990; an antimitotic-antibiotic compound. From Klebsiella pneumoniae.
   4456..4503    +  polyA_signal   HSV TK poly(A) signal: herpes simplex virus thymidine kinase polyadenylation signal (Cole and Stacy, 1985)
   4594..4610    -  polyA_signal   bGH poly(A) signal (fragment): bovine growth hormone polyadenylation signal
   4832..5420    +  rep_origin     ori: high-copy-number ColE1/pMB1/pBR322/pUC origin of replication
