>Addgene plasmid #1819 | YFP-CD82 | analyzer sequence | sequence record 376
TAGTTATTAATAGTAATCAATTACGGGGTCATTAGTTCATAGCCCATATATGGAGTTCCGCGTTACATAA
CTTACGGTAAATGGCCCGCCTGGCTGACCGCCCAACGACCCCCGCCCATTGACGTCAATAATGACGTATG
TTCCCATAGTAACGCCAATAGGGACTTTCCATTGACGTCAATGGGTGGAGTATTTACGGTAAACTGCCCA
CTTGGCAGTACATCAAGTGTATCATATGCCAAGTACGCCCCCTATTGACGTCAATGACGGTAAATGGCCC
GCCTGGCATTATGCCCAGTACATGACCTTATGGGACTTTCCTACTTGGCAGTACATCTACGTATTAGTCA
TCGCTATTACCATGGTGATGCGGTTTTGGCAGTACATCAATGGGCGTGGATAGCGGTTTGACTCACGGGG
ATTTCCAAGTCTCCACCCCATTGACGTCAATGGGAGTTTGTTTTGGCACCAAAATCAACGGGACTTTCCA
AAATGTCGTAACAACTCCGCCCCATTGACGCAAATGGGCGGTAGGCGTGTACGGTGGGAGGTCTATATAA
GCAGAGCTGGTTTAGTGAACCGTCAGATCCGCTAGCGCTACCGGTCGCCACCATGGTGAGCAAGGGCGAG
GAGCTGTTCACCGGGGTGGTGCCCATCCTGGTCGAGCTGGACGGCGACGTAAACGGCCACAAGTTCAGCG
TGTCCGGCGAGGGCGAGGGCGATGCCACCTACGGCAAGCTGACCCTGAAGTTCATCTGCACCACCGGCAA
GCTGCCCGTGCCCTGGCCCACCCTCGTGACCACCTTCGGCTACGGCCTGCAGTGCTTCGCCCGCTACCCC
GACCACATGAAGCAGCACGACTTCTTCAAGTCCGCCATGCCCGAAGGCTACGTCCAGGAGCGCACCATCT
TCTTCAAGGACGACGGCAACTACAAGACCCGCGCCGAGGTGAAGTTCGAGGGCGACACCCTGGTGAACCG
CATCGAGCTGAAGGGCATCGACTTCAAGGAGGACGGCAACATCCTGGGGCACAAGCTGGAGTACAACTAC
AACAGCCACAACGTCTATATCATGGCCGACAAGCAGAAGAACGGCATCAAGGTGAACTTCAAGATCCGCC
ACAACATCGAGGACGGCAGCGTGCAGCTCGCCGACCACTACCAGCAGAACACCCCCATCGGCGACGGCCC
CGTGCTGCTGCCCGACAACCACTACCTGAGCTACCAGTCCGCCCTGAGCAAAGACCCCAACGAGAAGCGC
GATCACATGGTCCTGCTGGAGTTCGTGACCGCCGCCGGGATCACTCTCGGCATGGACGAGCTGTACAAGT
CCGGACTCAGATCTCGAGCGATGGGCTCAGCCTGTATCAAAGTCACCAAATACTTTCTCTTCCTCTTCAA
CTTGATCTTCTTTATCCTGGGCGCAGTGATCCTGGGCTTCGGGGTGTGGATCCTGGCCGACAAGAGCAGT
TTCATCTCTGTCCTGCAAACCTCCTCCAGCTCGCTTAGGATGGGGGCCTATGTCTTCATCGGCGTGGGGG
CAGTCACTATGCTCATGGGCTTCCTGGGCTGCATCGGCGCCGTCAACGAGGTCCGCTGCCTGCTGGGGCT
GTACTTTGCTTTCCTGCTCCTGATCCTCATTGCCCAGGTGACGGCCGGGGCCCTCTTCTACTTCAACATG
GGCAAGCTGAAGCAGGAGATGGGTGGCATCGTGACTGAGCTCATTCGAGACTACAACAGCAGTCGCGAGG
ACAGCCTGCAGGATGCCTGGGACTACGTGCAGGCTCAGGTGAAGTGCTGCGGCTGGGTCAGCTTCTACAA
CTGGACAGACAACGCTGAGCTCATGAATCGCCCTGAGGTCACCTACCCCTGTTCCTGCGAAGTCAAGGGG
GAAGAGGACAACAGCCTTTCTGTGAGGAAGGGCTTCTGCGAGGCCCCCGGCAACAGGACCCAGAGTGGCA
ACCACCCTGAGGACTGGCCTGTGTACCAGGAGGGCTGCATGGAGAAGGTGCAGGCGTGGCTGCAGGAGAA
CCTGGGCATCATCCTCGGCGTGGGCGTGGGTGTGGCCATGGTCGAGCTCCTGGGGATGGTCCTGTCCATC
TGCTTGTGCCGGCACGTGCATTCCGAAGACTACAGCAAGGTCCCCAAGTACTGAAAGCTTCGAATTCTGC
AGTCGACGGTACCGCGGGCCCGGGATCCACCGGATCTAGATAACTGATCATAATCAGCCATACCACATTT
GTAGAGGTTTTACTTGCTTTAAAAAACCTCCCACACCTCCCCCTGAACCTGAAACATAAAATGAATGCAA
TTGTTGTTGTTAACTTGTTTATTGCAGCTTATAATGGTTACAAATAAAGCAATAGCATCACAAATTTCAC
AAATAAAGCATTTTTTTCACTGCATTCTAGTTGTGGTTTGTCCAAACTCATCAATGTATCTTAAGGCGTA
AATTGTAAGCGTTAATATTTTGTTAAAATTCGCGTTAAATTTTTGTTAAATCAGCTCATTTTTTAACCAA
TAGGCCGAAATCGGCAAAATCCCTTATAAATCAAAAGAATAGACCGAGATAGGGT
[37 nt withheld, positions 2576-2612]
AAAGAACGTGGACTCCAACGTCAAAGG
[49 nt withheld, positions 2640-2688]
T
[91 nt withheld, positions 2690-2780]
G
[124 nt withheld, positions 2782-2905]
CAGGTGGCACTTTTCGGGGAAATGTGCGCGGAACCCCTATTTGTTTATTTTTCTAAATACATTCAAATAT
GTATCCGCTCATGAGACAATAACCCTGATAAATGCTTCAATAATATTGAAAAAGGAAGAGTCCTGAGGCG
GAAAGAACCAGCTGTGGAATGTGTGTCAGTTAGGGTGTGGAAAGTCCCCAGGCTCCCCAGCAGGCAGAAG
TATGCAAAGCATGCATCTCAATTAGTCAGCAACCAGGTGTGGAAAGTCCCCAGGCTCCCCAGCAGGCAGA
AGTATGCAAAGCATGCATCTCAATTAGTCAGCAACCATAGTCCCGCCCCTAACTCCGCCCATCCCGCCCC
TAACTCCGCCCAGTTCCGCCCATTCTCCGCCCCATGGCTGACTAATTTTTTTTATTTATGCAGAGGCCGA
GGCCGCCTCGGCCTCTGAGCTATTCCAGAAGTAGTGAGGAGGCTTTTTTGGAGGCCTAGGCTTTTGCAAA
GATCGATCAAGAGACAGGATGAGGATCGTTTCGCATGATTGAACAAGATGGATTGCACGCAGGTTCTCCG
GCCGCTTGGGTGGAGAGGCTATTCGGCTATGACTGGGCACAACAGACAATCGGCTGCTCTGATGCCGCCG
TGTTCCGGCTGTCAGCGCAGGGGCGCCCGGTTCTTTTTGTCAAGACCGACCTGTCCGGTGCCCTGAATGA
ACTGCAAGACGAGGCAGCGCGGCTATCGTGGCTGGCCACGACGGGCGTTCCTTGCGCAGCTGTGCTCGAC
GTTGTCACTGAAGCGGGAAGGGACTGGCTGCTATTGGGCGAAGTGCCGGGGCAGGATCTCCTGTCATCTC
ACCTTGCTCCTGCCGAGAAAGTATCCATCATGGCTGATGCAATGCGGCGGCTGCATACGCTTGATCCGGC
TACCTGCCCATTCGACCACCAAGCGAAACATCGCATCGAGCGAGCACGTACTCGGATGGAAGCCGGTCTT
GTCGATCAGGATGATCTGGACGAAGAGCATCAGGGGCTCGCGCCAGCCGAACTGTTCGCCAGGCTCAAGG
CGAGCATGCCCGACGGCGAGGATCTCGTCGTGACCCATGGCGATGCCTGCTTGCCGAATATCATGGTGGA
AAATGGCCGCTTTTCTGGATTCATCGACTGTGGCCGGCTGGGTGTGGCGGACCGCTATCAGGACATAGCG
TTGGCTACCCGTGATATTGCTGAAGAGCTTGGCGGCGAATGGGCTGACCGCTTCCTCGTGCTTTACGGTA
TCGCCGCTCCCGATTCGCAGCGCATCGCCTTCTATCGCCTTCTTGACGAGTTCTTCTGAGCGGGACTCTG
GGGTTCGAAATGACCGACCAAGCGACGCCCAACCTGCCATCACGAGATTTCGATTCCACCGCCGCCTTCT
ATGAAAGGTTGGGCTTCGGAATCGTTTTCCGGGACGCCGGCTGGATGATCCTCCAGCGCGGGGATCTCAT
GCTGGAGTTCTTCGCCCACCCTAGGGGGAGGCTAACTGAAACACGGAAGGAGACAATACCGGAAGGAACC
CGCGCTATGACGGCAATAAAAAGACAGAATAAAACGCACGGTGTTGGGTCGTTTGTTCATAAACGCGGGG
TTCGGTCCCAGGGCTGGCACTCTGTCGATACCCCACCGAGACCCCATTGGGGCCAATACGCCCGCGTTTC
TTCCTTTTCCCCACCCCACCCCCCAAGTTCGGGTGAAGGCCCAGGGCTCGCAGCCAACGTCGGGGCGGCA
GGCCCTGCCATAGCCTCAGGTTACTCATATATACTTTAGATTGATTTAAAACTTCATTTTTAATTTAAAA
GGATCTAGGTGAAGATCCTTTTTGATAATCTCATGACCAAAATCCCTTAACGTGAGTTTTCGTTCCACTG
AGCGTCAGACCCCGTAGAAAAGATCAAAGGATCTTCTTGAGATCCTTTTTTTCTGCGCGTAATCTGCTGC
TTGCAAACAAAAAAACCACCGCTACCAGCGGTGGTTTGTTTGCCGGATCAAGAGCTACCAACTCTTTTTC
CGAAGGTAACTGGCTTCAGCAGAGCGCAGATACCAAATACTGTCCTTCTAGTGTAGCCGTAGTTAGGCCA
CCACTTCAAGAACTCTGTAGCACCGCCTACATACCTCGCTCTGCTAATCCTGTTACCAGTGGCTGCTGCC
AGTGGCGATAAGTCGTGTCTTACCGGGTTGGACTCAAGACGATAGTTACCGGATAAGGCGCAGCGGTCGG
GCTGAACGGGGGGTTCGTGCACACAGCCCAGCTTGGAGCGAACGACCTACACCGAACTGAGATACCTACA
GCGTGAGCTATGAGAAAGCGCCACGCTTCCCGAAGGGAGAAAGGCGGACAGGTATCCGGTAAGCGGCAGG
GTCGGAACAGGAGAGCGCACGAGGGAGCTTCCAGGGGGAAACGCCTGGTATCTTTATAGTCCTGTCGGGT
TTCGCCACCTCTGACTTGAGCGTCGATTTTTGTGATGCTCGTCAGGGGGGCGGAGCCTATGGAAAAACGC
CAGCAACGCGGCCTTTTTACGGTTCCTGGCCTTTTGCTGGCCTTTTGCTCACATGTTCTTTCCTGCGTTA
TCCCCTGATTCTGTGGATAACCGTATTACCGCCATGCAT
Features (pLannotate 1.2.2; 16 found; start..end, strand, type, name):
     61..364     +  enhancer       CMV enhancer: human cytomegalovirus immediate early enhancer
    365..568     +  promoter       CMV promoter: human cytomegalovirus (CMV) immediate early promoter
    613..1329    +  CDS            EYFP: EYFP is a basic (constitutively fluorescent) green/yellow fluorescent protein published in 1996, derived from Aequorea victoria. It is reported to be a very rapidly-maturing weak dimer with high acid sensitivity.
   1330..1349    +  misc_feature   MCS (fragment): multiple cloning site
   1351..2151    +  CDS            CD82: CD82_HUMAN - Also known as KAI1, SAR2, ST6, TSPAN27. Experimental evidence at protein level: Swiss-Prot protein existence level 1. Associates with CD4 or CD8 and delivers costimulatory signals for the TCR/CD3 pathway. From Homo sapiens (Human).
   2155..2198    +  misc_feature   MCS (fragment): multiple cloning site
   2215..2299    +  CDS            large T antigen (fragment): large T antigen from SV40 (simian virus 40)
   2322..2443    +  polyA_signal   SV40 poly(A) signal: SV40 polyadenylation signal
   2477..2905    -  rep_origin     f1 ori (sequence partly withheld): f1 bacteriophage origin of replication; arrow indicates direction of (+) strand synthesis
   2932..3036    +  promoter       AmpR promoter: bla
   3038..3395    +  promoter       SV40 promoter: SV40 enhancer and early promoter
   3430..4224    +  CDS            NeoR/KanR: aminoglycoside phosphotransferase from Tn5; aph(3')-II (or nptII); confers resistance to neomycin, kanamycin, and G418 (Geneticin®)
   4245..4397    +  CDS            ble (fragment): BLE_KLEPN - Experimental evidence at protein level: Swiss-Prot protein existence level 1. Binding protein with a strong affinity to the bleomycin family of antibiotics. Binds to CL990; an antimitotic-antibiotic compound. From Klebsiella pneumoniae.
   4456..4503    +  polyA_signal   HSV TK poly(A) signal: herpes simplex virus thymidine kinase polyadenylation signal (Cole and Stacy, 1985)
   4594..4610    -  polyA_signal   bGH poly(A) signal (fragment): bovine growth hormone polyadenylation signal
   4832..5420    +  rep_origin     ori: high-copy-number ColE1/pMB1/pBR322/pUC origin of replication
