[The description below was written by a language model from this plasmid's Addgene catalogue record and pLannotate feature annotations shown in this document.]
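Description:
YFP-CD82 is a mammalian expression plasmid built on the Clontech pEYFP-C1 backbone that produces human CD82 (the tetraspanin also known as KAI1 or TSPAN27) fused at its N-terminus to enhanced yellow fluorescent protein. The CD82 coding sequence was inserted between the XhoI and HindIII sites of the multiple cloning site, both of which remain intact, so that it sits directly downstream of the EYFP open reading frame, separated only by a short stretch of polylinker. Expression of the fusion is driven by the human cytomegalovirus immediate early enhancer and promoter, and the transcript is terminated by the SV40 polyadenylation signal. The catalogue lists the insert as about 700 bp, whereas the annotated CD82 coding region in the 5,534 nt sequenced record spans roughly 800 bp.

The plasmid replicates at high copy number in E. coli from a ColE1/pUC-type origin and also carries an f1 phage origin for single-stranded DNA production. A single Tn5 aminoglycoside phosphotransferase gene (NeoR/KanR) serves in both hosts. A bacterial bla-type promoter drives it to give kanamycin resistance in E. coli, and the SV40 enhancer/early promoter, with the HSV TK polyadenylation signal, drives it to allow G418 selection of stably transfected mammalian cells. The short large T antigen, ble and bGH poly(A) fragments in the annotation appear to be partial matches within backbone sequence rather than functional elements.

The construct fluorescently labels CD82 so that its localisation can be followed in living cells. The associated publication concerns live imaging of retroviral replication and budding into multivesicular bodies, which suggests the fusion was used as a marker for those compartments, although the record does not state this directly.
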