Addgene plasmid #1819: YFP-CD82
Depositing lab: Walther Mothes. Depositing organization: Yale University. Publication: Visualization of retroviral replication in living cells reveals budding into multivesicular bodies. Sherer NM, Lehmann MJ, Jimenez-Soto LF, Ingmundson A, Horner SM, Cicchetti G, Allen PG, Pypaert M, Cunningham JM, Mothes W. Traffic 2003 Nov;4(11):785-801. 10.1034/j.1600-0854.2003.00135.x PubMed 14617360.
Backbone
  Vector backbone: pEYFP-C1
  Backbone manufacturer: BD Biosciences / Clontech
  Backbone size w/o insert (bp): 4700
  Vector type: Mammalian Expression
  Selectable markers: Neomycin (select with G418)
Growth in bacteria
  Bacterial resistance: Kanamycin, 50 μg/mL
  Growth temperature: 37°C
  Growth strain: DH5alpha
  Copy number: High Copy
Gene/Insert
  Gene/Insert name: CD82 (alt names: tetraspanin CD82; KAI1)
  Species: H. sapiens (human)
  Insert size (bp): 700
  Entrez Gene: CD82 (a.k.a. 4F9, C33, GR15, IA4, KAI1, R2, SAR2, ST6, TSPAN27)
  Tag / fusion protein: YFP (N terminal on backbone)
  Cloning method: Restriction Enzyme; 5′ cloning site XhoI (not destroyed); 3′ cloning site HindIII (not destroyed)
  Sequencing primers: 5′ EGFP-C
Resource information
  A portion of this plasmid was derived from a plasmid made by: Peter Cresswell provided CD82
Terms and licenses: Academic/Nonprofit Terms; Industry Terms: Not Available to Industry
How to cite: YFP-CD82 was a gift from Walther Mothes (Addgene plasmid # 1819 ; http://n2t.net/addgene:1819 ; RRID:Addgene_1819)
