>Addgene plasmid #1819 | YFP-CD82 Sequencing Result | analyzer sequence | sequence record 16886
GTCCGGACTCAGATCTCGAGCGATGGGCTCAGCCTGTATCAAAGTCACCAAATACTTTCTCTTCCTCTTC
AACTTGATCTTCTTTATCCTGGGCGCAGTGATCCTGGGCTTCGGGGTGTGGATCCTGGCCGACAAGAGCA
GTTTCATCTCTGTCCTGCAAACCTCCTCCAGCTCGCTTAGGATGTGGGCCTATGTCTTCATCGGCGTGGG
GGCAGTCACTATGCTCATGGGCTTCCTGGGCTGCATCGGCGCCGTCAACGAGGTCCGCTGCCTGCTGGGG
CTGTACTTTGCTTTCCTGCTCCTGATCCTCATTGCCCAGGTGACGGCCGGGGCCCTCTTCTACTTCAACA
TGGGCAAGCTGAAGCAGGAGATGGGCGGCATCGTGACTGAGCTCATTCGAGACTACAACAGCAGTCGCGA
GGACAGCCTGCAGGATGCCTGGGACTACGTGCAGGCTCAGGTGAAGTGCTGCGGCTGGGTCAGCTTCTAC
AACTGGACAGACAACGCTGAGCTCATGAATCGCCCTGAGGTCACCTACCCCTGTTCCTGCGAAGTCAAGG
GGGAAGAGGACAACAGCCTTTCTGTGAGGAAGGGCTTCTGCGAGGCCCCCGGCAACAGGACCCAGAGTGG
CAACCACCCTGAGGACTGGCCTGTGTACCAGGAGGGCTGCATGGAGAAGGTGCANGCGTGGCTGCAGGAG
AACCTGGGCATCATCCTCGGTGTGGGCGTGGGTGTGGCCATCGTCGAGCTCCTGGGGATGGTCCTGTCCA
TCTGCTTGTGCCGGCACGTCCATTCCGAAGACTACAGCAAGGTCCCCAAGTACTGAAAGCTTCGAATTCT
GCAGTCGACGGTACCGCGGGCCCGGGATCCACCGGATCTAGATAACTGATCATAATCAGC
